Addgene plasmid #104402: pLenti6.3/TO/CD9-GFP
Purpose: Expresses CD9 with mEmerald tag (NOT GFP) at the N terminal
Depositing lab: Jens Gruber. Depositing organization: Deutsches Primatenzentrum (DPZ). Publication: The Impact of the CD9 Tetraspanin on Lentivirus Infectivity and Exosome Secretion. Boker KO, Lemus-Diaz N, Rinaldi Ferreira R, Schiller L, Schneider S, Gruber J. Mol Ther. 2018 Feb 7;26(2):634-647. doi: 10.1016/j.ymthe.2017.11.008. Epub 2017 Nov 16. PubMed 29221804.
Backbone
  Vector backbone: pLenti6.3/TO/V5-DEST
  Backbone manufacturer: Thermo Fisher
  Backbone size w/o insert (bp): 9351
  Total vector size (bp): 9227
  Modifications to backbone: Gateway inserted
  Vector type: Lentiviral
  Selectable markers: Blasticidin
Growth in bacteria
  Bacterial resistance: Ampicillin, 100 μg/mL
  Growth temperature: 37°C
  Growth strain: NEB Stable
  Copy number: Unknown
Gene/Insert
  Gene/Insert name: CD9 (alt name: BTCC-1, DRAP-27, MIC3, MRP-1, TSPAN-29, TSPAN29)
  Species: H. sapiens (human)
  Insert size (bp): 1431
  GenBank ID: NM_001769
  Entrez Gene: CD9 (a.k.a. BTCC-1, DRAP-27, MIC3, MRP-1, TSPAN-29, TSPAN29)
  Promoter: CMV
  Tag / fusion protein: mEmerald (N terminal on insert)
  Cloning method: Gateway Cloning
  Sequencing primers: 5′ ATTB1
Resource information
  A portion of this plasmid was derived from a plasmid made by: Plasmid addgene #54029
Terms and licenses: Academic/Nonprofit Terms; Industry Terms: Not Available to Industry
Depositor comments: Plasmid is used and named CD9-GFP in publication even though it contains mEmerald. Described in the methods of Boker et al 2018 (https://www.ncbi.nlm.nih.gov/pubmed/29221804) Please see publication for more information. Also see the following article for additional information on using this plasmid: Schiller et al., 2018 https://www.sciencedirect.com/science/article/pii/S2329050118300378
How to cite: pLenti6.3/TO/CD9-GFP was a gift from Jens Gruber (Addgene plasmid # 104402 ; http://n2t.net/addgene:104402 ; RRID:Addgene_104402)
