[The description below was written by a language model from this plasmid's Addgene catalogue record and pLannotate feature annotations shown in this document.]
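Description:
pLenti6.3/TO/CD9-GFP is a self-inactivating HIV-1-based lentiviral expression plasmid built on the pLenti6.3/TO/V5-DEST Gateway destination backbone, carrying human CD9 (tetraspanin-29) fused at its N terminus to the green fluorescent protein mEmerald. Despite the "GFP" in the name, which was kept for consistency with the associated publication, the fluorophore is mEmerald. The plasmid is maintained in E. coli through a high-copy ColE1/pUC-type origin with ampicillin resistance, and it also contains an f1 origin and an SV40 origin.

The viral transfer cassette begins with an RSV promoter joined to a truncated 5' LTR, followed by the Ψ packaging signal, a gag fragment, the RRE for Rev-dependent export of the genomic RNA, and the cPPT/CTS, and it ends in a ΔU3 3' LTR followed by an SV40 polyadenylation signal. Within it, the CMV enhancer/promoter is followed by two short tet operator sequences. This is the "TO" arrangement, which allows tetracycline-regulated expression in cells that supply Tet repressor and otherwise behaves as a constitutive promoter. The mEmerald–CD9 open reading frame, joined by a short multiple-cloning-site-derived linker, lies between attB1 and attB2 sites left by Gateway recombination. A backbone V5 tag sits downstream of attB2, but the record does not indicate whether it is translated in frame with CD9. A WPRE enhances transcript expression, and an SV40/EM7-driven blasticidin S deaminase gene permits selection of transduced mammalian cells.

The sequencing-derived and depositor sequences show the same feature set, differing only in numbering origin and by three nucleotides in length. The associated work concerns the influence of CD9 on lentivirus infectivity and exosome secretion.
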