Features (pLannotate 1.2.2; 36 found; start..end, strand, type, name):
      3..229     +  promoter       RSV promoter: Rous sarcoma virus enhancer/promoter
    230..410     +  LTR            5' LTR (truncated): truncated 5' long terminal repeat (LTR) from HIV-1
    457..582     +  misc_feature   HIV-1 Ψ: packaging signal of human immunodeficiency virus type 1
    566..929     +  CDS            HIV-1 gag (fragment): gag protein from human immunodeficiency virus 1; gag
   1075..1308    +  misc_feature   RRE: The Rev response element (RRE) of HIV-1 allows for Rev-dependent mRNA export from the nucleus to the cytoplasm.
   1685..1785    +  CDS            Rev (fragment): human immunodeficiency virus 1 (HIV-1) Rev protein; rev; enhances nuclear export of unspliced and incompletely spliced viral mRNAs
   1804..1921    +  misc_feature   cPPT/CTS: central polypurine tract and central termination sequence of HIV-1
   1945..2246    +  enhancer       CMV enhancer: human cytomegalovirus immediate early enhancer
   2247..2450    +  promoter       CMV promoter: human cytomegalovirus (CMV) immediate early promoter
   2452..2471    +  promoter       PLtetO-1 promoter (fragment): modified phage lambda PL promoter with tet operator sites (Lutz and Bujard, 1997)
   2473..2492    +  promoter       PLtetO-1 promoter (fragment): modified phage lambda PL promoter with tet operator sites (Lutz and Bujard, 1997)
   2532..2556    +  protein_bind   attB1: mutant version of attB; recombination site for the Gateway® BP reaction BP Clonase™
   2609..3325    +  CDS            mEmerald: mEmerald is a basic (constitutively fluorescent) green fluorescent protein published in 1998, derived from Aequorea victoria. It is reported to be a very rapidly-maturing monomer with moderate acid sensitivity.
   3326..3354    +  misc_feature   MCS (fragment): multiple cloning site
   3356..4036    +  CDS            CD9: CD9_HUMAN - Also known as MIC3, TSPAN29. Experimental evidence at protein level: Swiss-Prot protein existence level 1. Integral membrane protein associated with integrins, which regulates different processes, such as sperm-egg fusion, platelet activation and aggregation, and cell adhesion (PubMed:8478605, PubMed:14575715, PubMed:18541721). Present at the cell surface of oocytes and plays a key role in sperm-egg fusion, possibly by organizing multiprotein complexes and the morphology of the membrane required for the fusion (By similarity). In myoblasts, associates with CD81 and PTGFRN and inhib
   4085..4109    -  protein_bind   attB2: mutant version of attB; recombination site for the Gateway® BP reaction BP Clonase™
   4162..4203    +  CDS            V5 tag: epitope tag from simian virus 5
   4227..4818    +  misc_feature   WPRE: woodchuck hepatitis virus posttranscriptional regulatory element
   4833..5149    +  promoter       SV40 promoter: SV40 enhancer and early promoter
   5197..5244    +  promoter       EM7 promoter: synthetic bacterial promoter&nbsp
   5263..5661    +  CDS            BSD: blasticidin S deaminase; Aspergillus terreus BSD; confers resistance to blasticidin
   5678..5746    +  CDS            nef (fragment): NEF_HV1Z2 - Experimental evidence at protein level: Swiss-Prot protein existence level 1. Extracellular Nef protein targets CD4(+) T-lymphocytes for apoptosis by interacting with CXCR4 surface receptors. From Human immunodeficiency virus type 1 group M subtype D (isolate Z2/CDC-Z34) (HIV-1).
   5748..5981    +  LTR            3' LTR (ΔU3): self-inactivating 3' long terminal repeat (LTR) from HIV-1
   6053..6174    +  polyA_signal   SV40 poly(A) signal: SV40 polyadenylation signal
   6214..6349    +  rep_origin     SV40 ori: SV40 origin of replication
   6370..6388    -  promoter       T7 promoter: promoter for bacteriophage T7 RNA polymerase
   6396..6551    +  CDS            lacZα (fragment): LacZα fragment of β-galactosidase; lacZ fragment
   6556..6984    +  rep_origin     f1 ori (sequence partly withheld): f1 bacteriophage origin of replication; arrow indicates direction of (+) strand synthesis
   7037..7141    +  promoter       AmpR promoter: bla
   7142..8002    +  CDS            AmpR: β-lactamase; bla; confers resistance to ampicillin, carbenicillin, and related antibiotics
   8173..8761    +  rep_origin     ori: high-copy-number ColE1/pMB1/pBR322/pUC origin of replication
   8944..9036    +  CDS            lacI (fragment): lac repressor; lacI; The lac repressor binds to the lac operator to inhibit transcription in E. coli. This inhibition can be relieved by adding lactose or isopropyl-β-D-thiogalactopyranoside (IPTG).
   9049..9070    +  protein_bind   CAP binding site: CAP binding activates transcription in the presence of cAMP. E. coli catabolite activator protein
   9085..9115    +  promoter       lac promoter: promoter for the E. coli lac operon
   9123..9139    +  protein_bind   lac operator: The lac repressor binds to the lac operator to inhibit transcription in E. coli. This inhibition can be relieved by adding lactose or isopropyl-β-D-thiogalactopyranoside (IPTG). lac repressor encoded by lacI
   9184..9202    +  promoter       T3 promoter: promoter for bacteriophage T3 RNA polymerase
>Addgene plasmid #104402 | pLenti6.3/TO/CD9-GFP | depositor full sequence | sequence record 197879 | pLenti6.3/TO/CD9-GFP sequence 9227 bps
AATGTAGTCTTATGCAATACTCTTGTAGTCTTGCAACATGGTAACGATGAGTTAGCAACATGCCTTACAA
GGAGAGAAAAAGCACCGTGCATGCCGATTGGTGGAAGTAAGGTGGTACGATCGTGCCTTATTAGGAAGGC
AACAGACGGGTCTGACATGGATTGGACGAACCACTGAATTGCCGCATTGCAGAGATATTGTATTTAAGTG
CCTAGCTCGATACATAAACGGGTCTCTCTGGTTAGACCAGATCTGAGCCTGGGAGCTCTCTGGCTAACTA
GGGAACCCACTGCTTAAGCCTCAATAAAGCTTGCCTTGAGTGCTTCAAGTAGTGTGTGCCCGTCTGTTGT
GTGACTCTGGTAACTAGAGATCCCTCAGACCCTTTTAGTCAGTGTGGAAAATCTCTAGCAGTGGCGCCCG
AACAGGGACTTGAAAGCGAAAGGGAAACCAGAGGAGCTCTCTCGACGCAGGACTCGGCTTGCTGAAGCGC
GCACGGCAAGAGGCGAGGGGCGGCGACTGGTGAGTACGCCAAAAATTTTGACTAGCGGAGGCTAGAAGGA
GAGAGATGGGTGCGAGAGCGTCAGTATTAAGCGGGGGAGAATTAGATCGCGATGGGAAAAAATTCGGTTA
AGGCCAGGGGGAAAGAAAAAATATAAATTAAAACATATAGTATGGGCAAGCAGGGAGCTAGAACGATTCG
CAGTTAATCCTGGCCTGTTAGAAACATCAGAAGGCTGTAGACAAATACTGGGACAGCTACAACCATCCCT
TCAGACAGGATCAGAAGAACTTAGATCATTATATAATACAGTAGCAACCCTCTATTGTGTGCATCAAAGG
ATAGAGATAAAAGACACCAAGGAAGCTTTAGACAAGATAGAGGAAGAGCAAAACAAAAGTAAGACCACCG
CACAGCAAGCGGCCGCTGATCTTCAGACCTGGAGGAGGAGATATGAGGGACAATTGGAGAAGTGAATTAT
ATAAATATAAAGTAGTAAAAATTGAACCATTAGGAGTAGCACCCACCAAGGCAAAGAGAAGAGTGGTGCA
GAGAGAAAAAAGAGCAGTGGGAATAGGAGCTTTGTTCCTTGGGTTCTTGGGAGCAGCAGGAAGCACTATG
GGCGCAGCGTCAATGACGCTGACGGTACAGGCCAGACAATTATTGTCTGGTATAGTGCAGCAGCAGAACA
ATTTGCTGAGGGCTATTGAGGCGCAACAGCATCTGTTGCAACTCACAGTCTGGGGCATCAAGCAGCTCCA
GGCAAGAATCCTGGCTGTGGAAAGATACCTAAAGGATCAACAGCTCCTGGGGATTTGGGGTTGCTCTGGA
AAACTCATTTGCACCACTGCTGTGCCTTGGAATGCTAGTTGGAGTAATAAATCTCTGGAACAGATTTGGA
ATCACACGACCTGGATGGAGTGGGACAGAGAAATTAACAATTACACAAGCTTAATACACTCCTTAATTGA
AGAATCGCAAAACCAGCAAGAAAAGAATGAACAAGAATTATTGGAATTAGATAAATGGGCAAGTTTGTGG
AATTGGTTTAACATAACAAATTGGCTGTGGTATATAAAATTATTCATAATGATAGTAGGAGGCTTGGTAG
GTTTAAGAATAGTTTTTGCTGTACTTTCTATAGTGAATAGAGTTAGGCAGGGATATTCACCATTATCGTT
TCAGACCCACCTCCCAACCCCGAGGGGACCCGACAGGCCCGAAGGAATAGAAGAAGAAGGTGGAGAGAGA
GACAGAGACAGATCCATTCGATTAGTGAACGGATCTCGACGGTATCGGTTAACTTTTAAAAGAAAAGGGG
GGATTGGGGGGTACAGTGCAGGGGAAAGAATAGTAGACATAATAGCAACAGACATACAAACTAAAGAATT
ACAAAAACAAATTACAAAAATTCAAAATTTTATCGATAAGCTTGGGAGTTCCGCTTACATAACTTACGGT
AAATGGCCCGCCTGGCTGACCGCCCAACGACCCCCGCCCATTGACGTCAATAATGACGTATGTTCCCATA
GTAACGCCAATAGGGACTTTCCATTGACGTCAATGGGTGGAGTATTTACGGTAAACTGCCCACTTGGCAG
TACATCAAGTGTATCATATGCCAAGTACGCCCCCTATTGACGTCAATGACGGTAAATGGCCCGCCTGGCA
TTATGCCCAGTACATGACCTTATGGGACTTTCCTACTTGGCAGTACATCTACGTATTAGTCATCGCTATT
ACCATGGTGATGCGGTTTTGGCAGTACATCAATGGGCGTGGATAGCGGTTTGACTCACGGGGATTTCCAA
GTCTCCACCCCATTGACGTCAATGGGAGTTTGTTTTGGCACCAAAATCAACGGGACTTTCCAAAATGTCG
TAACAACTCCGCCCCATTGACGCAAATGGGCGGTAGGCGTGTACGGTGGGAGGTCTATATAAGCAGAGCT
CTCCCTATCAGTGATAGAGATCTCCCTATCAGTGATAGAGATCGTCGACTAGTCCAGTGTGGTGGAATTC
TGCAGATATCAACAAGTTTGTACAAAAAAGCAGGCTTTAAAGGAACCAATTCAGTCGACTGGATCCGGTA
CCGAATTCGATTGCCACCATGGTGAGCAAGGGCGAGGAGCTGTTCACCGGGGTGGTGCCCATCCTGGTCG
AGCTGGACGGCGACGTAAACGGCCACAAGTTCAGCGTGTCCGGCGAGGGCGAGGGCGATGCCACCTACGG
CAAGCTGACCCTGAAGTTCATCTGCACCACCGGCAAGCTGCCCGTGCCCTGGCCCACCCTCGTGACCACC
TTGACCTACGGCGTGCAGTGCTTCGCCCGCTACCCCGACCACATGAAGCAGCACGACTTCTTCAAGTCCG
CCATGCCCGAAGGCTACGTCCAGGAGCGCACCATCTTCTTCAAGGACGACGGCAACTACAAGACCCGCGC
CGAGGTGAAGTTCGAGGGCGACACCCTGGTGAACCGCATCGAGCTGAAGGGCATCGACTTCAAGGAGGAC
GGCAACATCCTGGGGCACAAGCTGGAGTACAACTACAACAGCCACAAGGTCTATATCACCGCCGACAAGC
AGAAGAACGGCATCAAGGTGAACTTCAAGACCCGCCACAACATCGAGGACGGCAGCGTGCAGCTCGCCGA
CCACTACCAGCAGAACACCCCCATCGGCGACGGCCCCGTGCTGCTGCCCGACAACCACTACCTGAGCACC
CAGTCCAAGCTGAGCAAAGACCCCAACGAGAAGCGCGATCACATGGTCCTGCTGGAGTTCGTGACCGCCG
CCGGGATCACTCTCGGCATGGACGAGCTGTACAAGTCCGGACTCAGATCTCGAGCTCAAGCTTCCCCGGT
CAAAGGAGGCACCAAGTGCATCAAATACCTGCTGTTCGGATTTAACTTCATCTTCTGGCTTGCCGGGATT
GCTGTCCTTGCCATTGGACTATGGCTCCGATTCGACTCTCAGACCAAGAGCATCTYCGAGCAAGAAACTA
ATAATAATAATTCCAGCTTCTACACAGGAGTCTATATTCTGATCGGAGCCGGCGCCCTCATGATGCTGGT
GGGCTTCCTGGGCTGCTGCGGGGCTGTGCAGGAGTCCCAGTGCATGCTGGGACTGTTCTTCGGCTTCCTC
TTGGTGATATTCGCCATTGAAATAGCTGCGGCCATCTGGGGATATTCCCACAAGGATGAGGTGATTAAGG
AAGTCCAGGAGTTTTACAAGGACACCTACAACAAGCTGAAAACCAAGGATGAGCCCCAGCGGGAAACGCT
GAAAGCCATCCACTATGCGTTGAACTGCTGTGGTTTGGCTGGGGGCGTGGAACAGTTTATCTCAGACATC
TGCCCCAAGAAGGACGTACTCGAAACCTTCACCGTGAAGTCCTGTCCTGATGCCATCAAAGAGGTCTTCG
ACAATAAATTCCACATCATCGGCGCAGTGGGCATCGGCATTGCCGTGGTCATGATATTTGGCATGATCTT
CAGTATGATCTTGTGCTGTGCTATCCGCAGGAACCGCGAGATGGTCTAGGGATCCAATCACTAGTGAATT
CGCGGCCGCACTCGAGATATCTAGACCCAGCTTTCTTGTACAAAGTGGTTGATATCCAGCACAGTGGCGG
CCGCTCGAGTCTAGAGGGCCCGCGGTTCGAAGGTAAGCCTATCCCTAACCCTCTCCTCGGTCTCGATTCT
ACGCGTACCGGTTAGTAATGATCGACAATCAACCTCTGGATTACAAAATTTGTGAAAGATTGACTGGTAT
TCTTAACTATGTTGCTCCTTTTACGCTATGTGGATACGCTGCTTTAATGCCTTTGTATCATGCTATTGCT
TCCCGTATGGCTTTCATTTTCTCCTCCTTGTATAAATCCTGGGTTGCTGTCTCTTTATGAAGGAGTTGTG
GGCCCGTTGTCAGGCAACGTGGCGTGGTGTGCACTGTGTTTGCTGACGCAACCCCCACTGGTTGGGGCAT
TGCCACCACCTGTCAGCTCCTTTCCGGGACTTTCGCTTTCCCCCTCCCTATTGCCACGGCGGAACTCATC
GCCGCCTGCCTTGCCCGCTGCTGGACAGGGGCTCGGCTGTTGGGCACTGACAATTCCGTGGTGTTGTCGG
GGAAGCTGACGTCCTTTCCATGGCTGCTCGCCTGTGTTGCCACCTGGATTCTGCGCGGGACGTCCTTCTG
CTACGTCCCTTCGGCCCTCAATCCAGCGGACCTTCCTTCCCGCGGCCTGCTGCCGGCTCTGCGGCCTCTT
CCGCGTCTTCGCCTTCGCCCTCAGACGAGTCGGATCTCCCTTTGGGCCGCCTCCCCGCCTGGCGATGGTA
CCGGTGTGGAAAGTCCCCAGGCTCCCCAGCAGGCAGAAGTATGCAAAGCATGCATCTCAATTAGTCAGCA
ACCAGGTGTGGAAAGTCCCCAGGCTCCCCAGCAGGCAGAAGTATGCAAAGCATGCATCTCAATTAGTCAG
CAACCATAGTCCCGCCCCTAACTCCGCCCATCCCGCCCCTAACTCCGCCCAGTTCCGCCCATTCTCCGCC
CCATGGCTGACTAATTTTTTTTATTTATGCAGAGGCCGAGGCCGCCTCTGCCTCTGAGCTATTCCAGAAG
TAGTGAGGAGGCTTTTTTGGAGGCCTAGGCTTTTGCAAAAAGCTCCCGGGAGCTTGTATATCCATTTTCG
GATCTGATCAGCACGTGTTGACAATTAATCATCGGCATAGTATATCGGCATAGTATAATACGACAAGGTG
AGGAACTAAACCATGGCCAAGCCTTTGTCTCAAGAAGAATCCACCCTCATTGAAAGAGCAACGGCTACAA
TCAACAGCATCCCCATCTCTGAAGACTACAGCGTCGCCAGCGCAGCTCTCTCTAGCGACGGCCGCATCTT
CACTGGTGTCAATGTATATCATTTTACTGGGGGACCTTGTGCAGAACTCGTGGTGCTGGGCACTGCTGCT
GCTGCGGCAGCTGGCAACCTGACTTGTATCGTCGCGATCGGAAATGAGAACAGGGGCATCTTGAGCCCCT
GCGGACGGTGCCGACAGGTGCTTCTCGATCTGCATCCTGGGATCAAAGCCATAGTGAAGGACAGTGATGG
ACAGCCGACGGCAGTTGGGATTCGTGAATTGCTGCCCTCTGGTTATGTGTGGGAGGGCTAAGCACAATTC
GAGCTCGGTACCTTTAAGACCAATGACTTACAAGGCAGCTGTAGATCTTAGCCACTTTTTAAAAGAAAAG
GGGGGACTGGAAGGGCTAATTCACTCCCAACGAAGACAAGATCTGCTTTTTGCTTGTACTGGGTCTCTCT
GGTTAGACCAGATCTGAGCCTGGGAGCTCTCTGGCTAACTAGGGAACCCACTGCTTAAGCCTCAATAAAG
CTTGCCTTGAGTGCTTCAAGTAGTGTGTGCCCGTCTGTTGTGTGACTCTGGTAACTAGAGATCCCTCAGA
CCCTTTTAGTCAGTGTGGAAAATCTCTAGCAGTAGTAGTTCATGTCATCTTATTATTCAGTATTTATAAC
TTGCAAAGAAATGAATATCAGAGAGTGAGAGGAACTTGTTTATTGCAGCTTATAATGGTTACAAATAAAG
CAATAGCATCACAAATTTCACAAATAAAGCATTTTTTTCACTGCATTCTAGTTGTGGTTTGTCCAAACTC
ATCAATGTATCTTATCATGTCTGGCTCTAGCTATCCCGCCCCTAACTCCGCCCATCCCGCCCCTAACTCC
GCCCAGTTCCGCCCATTCTCCGCCCCATGGCTGACTAATTTTTTTTATTTATGCAGAGGCCGAGGCCGCC
TCGGCCTCTGAGCTATTCCAGAAGTAGTGAGGAGGCTTTTTTGGAGGCCTAGGGACGTACCCAATTCGCC
CTATAGTGAGTCGTATTACGCGCGCTCACTGGCCGTCGTTTTACAACGTCGTGACTGGGAAAACCCTGGC
GTTACCCAACTTAATCGCCTTGCAGCACATCCCCCTTTCGCCAGCTGGCGTAATAGCGAAGAGGCCCGCA
CCGATCGCCCTTCCCAACAGTTGCGCAGCCTGAATGGCGAATGGG
[124 nt withheld, positions 6556-6679]
C
[91 nt withheld, positions 6681-6771]
A
[49 nt withheld, positions 6773-6821]
CCTTTGACGTTGGAGTCCACGTTCTTT
[37 nt withheld, positions 6849-6885]
ACCCTATCTCGGTCTATTCTTTTGATTTATAAGGGATTTTGCCGATTTCGGCCTATTGGTTAAAAAATGA
GCTGATTTAACAAAAATTTAACGCGAATTTTAACAAAATATTAACGCTTACAATTTAGGTGGCACTTTTC
GGGGAAATGTGCGCGGAACCCCTATTTGTTTATTTTTCTAAATACATTCAAATATGTATCCGCTCATGAG
ACAATAACCCTGATAAATGCTTCAATAATATTGAAAAAGGAAGAGTATGAGTATTCAACATTTCCGTGTC
GCCCTTATTCCCTTTTTTGCGGCATTTTGCCTTCCTGTTTTTGCTCACCCAGAAACGCTGGTGAAAGTAA
AAGATGCTGAAGATCAGTTGGGTGCACGAGTGGGTTACATCGAACTGGATCTCAACAGCGGTAAGATCCT
TGAGAGTTTTCGCCCCGAAGAACGTTTTCCAATGATGAGCACTTTTAAAGTTCTGCTATGTGGCGCGGTA
TTATCCCGTATTGACGCCGGGCAAGAGCAACTCGGTCGCCGCATACACTATTCTCAGAATGACTTGGTTG
AGTACTCACCAGTCACAGAAAAGCATCTTACGGATGGCATGACAGTAAGAGAATTATGCAGTGCTGCCAT
AACCATGAGTGATAACACTGCGGCCAACTTACTTCTGACAACGATCGGAGGACCGAAGGAGCTAACCGCT
TTTTTGCACAACATGGGGGATCATGTAACTCGCCTTGATCGTTGGGAACCGGAGCTGAATGAAGCCATAC
CAAACGACGAGCGTGACACCACGATGCCTGTAGCAATGGCAACAACGTTGCGCAAACTATTAACTGGCGA
ACTACTTACTCTAGCTTCCCGGCAACAATTAATAGACTGGATGGAGGCGGATAAAGTTGCAGGACCACTT
CTGCGCTCGGCCCTTCCGGCTGGCTGGTTTATTGCTGATAAATCTGGAGCCGGTGAGCGTGGGTCTCGCG
GTATCATTGCAGCACTGGGGCCAGATGGTAAGCCCTCCCGTATCGTAGTTATCTACACGACGGGGAGTCA
GGCAACTATGGATGAACGAAATAGACAGATCGCTGAGATAGGTGCCTCACTGATTAAGCATTGGTAACTG
TCAGACCAAGTTTACTCATATATACTTTAGATTGATTTAAAACTTCATTTTTAATTTAAAAGGATCTAGG
TGAAGATCCTTTTTGATAATCTCATGACCAAAATCCCTTAACGTGAGTTTTCGTTCCACTGAGCGTCAGA
CCCCGTAGAAAAGATCAAAGGATCTTCTTGAGATCCTTTTTTTCTGCGCGTAATCTGCTGCTTGCAAACA
AAAAAACCACCGCTACCAGCGGTGGTTTGTTTGCCGGATCAAGAGCTACCAACTCTTTTTCCGAAGGTAA
CTGGCTTCAGCAGAGCGCAGATACCAAATACTGTTCTTCTAGTGTAGCCGTAGTTAGGCCACCACTTCAA
GAACTCTGTAGCACCGCCTACATACCTCGCTCTGCTAATCCTGTTACCAGTGGCTGCTGCCAGTGGCGAT
AAGTCGTGTCTTACCGGGTTGGACTCAAGACGATAGTTACCGGATAAGGCGCAGCGGTCGGGCTGAACGG
GGGGTTCGTGCACACAGCCCAGCTTGGAGCGAACGACCTACACCGAACTGAGATACCTACAGCGTGAGCT
ATGAGAAAGCGCCACGCTTCCCGAAGGGAGAAAGGCGGACAGGTATCCGGTAAGCGGCAGGGTCGGAACA
GGAGAGCGCACGAGGGAGCTTCCAGGGGGAAACGCCTGGTATCTTTATAGTCCTGTCGGGTTTCGCCACC
TCTGACTTGAGCGTCGATTTTTGTGATGCTCGTCAGGGGGGCGGAGCCTATGGAAAAACGCCAGCAACGC
GGCCTTTTTACGGTTCCTGGCCTTTTGCTGGCCTTTTGCTCACATGTTCTTTCCTGCGTTATCCCCTGAT
TCTGTGGATAACCGTATTACCGCCTTTGAGTGAGCTGATACCGCTCGCCGCAGCCGAACGACCGAGCGCA
GCGAGTCAGTGAGCGAGGAAGCGGAAGAGCGCCCAATACGCAAACCGCCTCTCCCCGCGCGTTGGCCGAT
TCATTAATGCAGCTGGCACGACAGGTTTCCCGACTGGAAAGCGGGCAGTGAGCGCAACGCAATTAATGTG
AGTTAGCTCACTCATTAGGCACCCCAGGCTTTACACTTTATGCTTCCGGCTCGTATGTTGTGTGGAATTG
TGAGCGGATAACAATTTCACACAGGAAACAGCTATGACCATGATTACGCCAAGCGCGCAATTAACCCTCA
CTAAAGGGAACAAAAGCTGGAGCTGCAAGCTT
