Features (pLannotate 1.2.2; 36 found; start..end, strand, type, name):
    131..334     +  promoter       CMV promoter: human cytomegalovirus (CMV) immediate early promoter
    336..355     +  promoter       PLtetO-1 promoter (fragment): modified phage lambda PL promoter with tet operator sites (Lutz and Bujard, 1997)
    357..376     +  promoter       PLtetO-1 promoter (fragment): modified phage lambda PL promoter with tet operator sites (Lutz and Bujard, 1997)
    416..440     +  protein_bind   attB1: mutant version of attB; recombination site for the Gateway® BP reaction BP Clonase™
    493..1209    +  CDS            mEmerald: mEmerald is a basic (constitutively fluorescent) green fluorescent protein published in 1998, derived from Aequorea victoria. It is reported to be a very rapidly-maturing monomer with moderate acid sensitivity.
   1210..1238    +  misc_feature   MCS (fragment): multiple cloning site
   1240..1920    +  CDS            CD9: CD9_HUMAN - Also known as MIC3, TSPAN29. Experimental evidence at protein level: Swiss-Prot protein existence level 1. Integral membrane protein associated with integrins, which regulates different processes, such as sperm-egg fusion, platelet activation and aggregation, and cell adhesion (PubMed:8478605, PubMed:14575715, PubMed:18541721). Present at the cell surface of oocytes and plays a key role in sperm-egg fusion, possibly by organizing multiprotein complexes and the morphology of the membrane required for the fusion (By similarity). In myoblasts, associates with CD81 and PTGFRN and inhib
   1969..1993    -  protein_bind   attB2: mutant version of attB; recombination site for the Gateway® BP reaction BP Clonase™
   2046..2087    +  CDS            V5 tag: epitope tag from simian virus 5
   2111..2699    +  misc_feature   WPRE: woodchuck hepatitis virus posttranscriptional regulatory element
   2714..3030    +  promoter       SV40 promoter: SV40 enhancer and early promoter
   3078..3125    +  promoter       EM7 promoter: synthetic bacterial promoter&nbsp
   3144..3542    +  CDS            BSD: blasticidin S deaminase; Aspergillus terreus BSD; confers resistance to blasticidin
   3559..3627    +  CDS            nef (fragment): NEF_HV1Z2 - Experimental evidence at protein level: Swiss-Prot protein existence level 1. Extracellular Nef protein targets CD4(+) T-lymphocytes for apoptosis by interacting with CXCR4 surface receptors. From Human immunodeficiency virus type 1 group M subtype D (isolate Z2/CDC-Z34) (HIV-1).
   3629..3862    +  LTR            3' LTR (ΔU3): self-inactivating 3' long terminal repeat (LTR) from HIV-1
   3934..4055    +  polyA_signal   SV40 poly(A) signal: SV40 polyadenylation signal
   4095..4230    +  rep_origin     SV40 ori: SV40 origin of replication
   4251..4269    -  promoter       T7 promoter: promoter for bacteriophage T7 RNA polymerase
   4277..4432    +  CDS            lacZα (fragment): LacZα fragment of β-galactosidase; lacZ fragment
   4437..4865    +  rep_origin     f1 ori (sequence partly withheld): f1 bacteriophage origin of replication; arrow indicates direction of (+) strand synthesis
   4918..5022    +  promoter       AmpR promoter: bla
   5023..5883    +  CDS            AmpR: β-lactamase; bla; confers resistance to ampicillin, carbenicillin, and related antibiotics
   6054..6642    +  rep_origin     ori: high-copy-number ColE1/pMB1/pBR322/pUC origin of replication
   6825..6917    +  CDS            lacI (fragment): lac repressor; lacI; The lac repressor binds to the lac operator to inhibit transcription in E. coli. This inhibition can be relieved by adding lactose or isopropyl-β-D-thiogalactopyranoside (IPTG).
   6930..6951    +  protein_bind   CAP binding site: CAP binding activates transcription in the presence of cAMP. E. coli catabolite activator protein
   6966..6996    +  promoter       lac promoter: promoter for the E. coli lac operon
   7004..7020    +  protein_bind   lac operator: The lac repressor binds to the lac operator to inhibit transcription in E. coli. This inhibition can be relieved by adding lactose or isopropyl-β-D-thiogalactopyranoside (IPTG). lac repressor encoded by lacI
   7065..7083    +  promoter       T3 promoter: promoter for bacteriophage T3 RNA polymerase
   7111..7337    +  promoter       RSV promoter: Rous sarcoma virus enhancer/promoter
   7338..7518    +  LTR            5' LTR (truncated): truncated 5' long terminal repeat (LTR) from HIV-1
   7565..7690    +  misc_feature   HIV-1 Ψ: packaging signal of human immunodeficiency virus type 1
   7674..8037    +  CDS            HIV-1 gag (fragment): gag protein from human immunodeficiency virus 1; gag
   8183..8416    +  misc_feature   RRE: The Rev response element (RRE) of HIV-1 allows for Rev-dependent mRNA export from the nucleus to the cytoplasm.
   8793..8893    +  CDS            Rev (fragment): human immunodeficiency virus 1 (HIV-1) Rev protein; rev; enhances nuclear export of unspliced and incompletely spliced viral mRNAs
   8912..9029    +  misc_feature   cPPT/CTS: central polypurine tract and central termination sequence of HIV-1
   9053..130     +  enhancer       CMV enhancer (across the origin): human cytomegalovirus immediate early enhancer
>Addgene plasmid #104402 | pLenti6.3/TO/CD9-GFP | addgene full sequence | sequence record 211185 | Addgene NGS Result
TATGCCAAGTACGCCCCCTATTGACGTCAATGACGGTAAATGGCCCGCCTGGCATTATGCCCAGTACATG
ACCTTATGGGACTTTCCTACTTGGCAGTACATCTACGTATTAGTCATCGCTATTACCATGGTGATGCGGT
TTTGGCAGTACATCAATGGGCGTGGATAGCGGTTTGACTCACGGGGATTTCCAAGTCTCCACCCCATTGA
CGTCAATGGGAGTTTGTTTTGGCACCAAAATCAACGGGACTTTCCAAAATGTCGTAACAACTCCGCCCCA
TTGACGCAAATGGGCGGTAGGCGTGTACGGTGGGAGGTCTATATAAGCAGAGCTCTCCCTATCAGTGATA
GAGATCTCCCTATCAGTGATAGAGATCGTCGACTAGTCCAGTGTGGTGGAATTCTGCAGATATCAACAAG
TTTGTACAAAAAAGCAGGCTTTAAAGGAACCAATTCAGTCGACTGGATCCGGTACCGAATTCGATTGCCA
CCATGGTGAGCAAGGGCGAGGAGCTGTTCACCGGGGTGGTGCCCATCCTGGTCGAGCTGGACGGCGACGT
AAACGGCCACAAGTTCAGCGTGTCCGGCGAGGGCGAGGGCGATGCCACCTACGGCAAGCTGACCCTGAAG
TTCATCTGCACCACCGGCAAGCTGCCCGTGCCCTGGCCCACCCTCGTGACCACCTTGACCTACGGCGTGC
AGTGCTTCGCCCGCTACCCCGACCACATGAAGCAGCACGACTTCTTCAAGTCCGCCATGCCCGAAGGCTA
CGTCCAGGAGCGCACCATCTTCTTCAAGGACGACGGCAACTACAAGACCCGCGCCGAGGTGAAGTTCGAG
GGCGACACCCTGGTGAACCGCATCGAGCTGAAGGGCATCGACTTCAAGGAGGACGGCAACATCCTGGGGC
ACAAGCTGGAGTACAACTACAACAGCCACAAGGTCTATATCACCGCCGACAAGCAGAAGAACGGCATCAA
GGTGAACTTCAAGACCCGCCACAACATCGAGGACGGCAGCGTGCAGCTCGCCGACCACTACCAGCAGAAC
ACCCCCATCGGCGACGGCCCCGTGCTGCTGCCCGACAACCACTACCTGAGCACCCAGTCCAAGCTGAGCA
AAGACCCCAACGAGAAGCGCGATCACATGGTCCTGCTGGAGTTCGTGACCGCCGCCGGGATCACTCTCGG
CATGGACGAGCTGTACAAGTCCGGACTCAGATCTCGAGCTCAAGCTTCCCCGGTCAAAGGAGGCACCAAG
TGCATCAAATACCTGCTGTTCGGATTTAACTTCATCTTCTGGCTTGCCGGGATTGCTGTCCTTGCCATTG
GACTATGGCTCCGATTCGACTCTCAGACCAAGAGCATCTTCGAGCAAGAAACTAATAATAATAATTCCAG
CTTCTACACAGGAGTCTATATTCTGATCGGAGCCGGCGCCCTCATGATGCTGGTGGGCTTCCTGGGCTGC
TGCGGGGCTGTGCAGGAGTCCCAGTGCATGCTGGGACTGTTCTTCGGCTTCCTCTTGGTGATATTCGCCA
TTGAAATAGCTGCGGCCATCTGGGGATATTCCCACAAGGATGAGGTGATTAAGGAAGTCCAGGAGTTTTA
CAAGGACACCTACAACAAGCTGAAAACCAAGGATGAGCCCCAGCGGGAAACGCTGAAAGCCATCCACTAT
GCGTTGAACTGCTGTGGTTTGGCTGGGGGCGTGGAACAGTTTATCTCAGACATCTGCCCCAAGAAGGACG
TACTCGAAACCTTCACCGTGAAGTCCTGTCCTGATGCCATCAAAGAGGTCTTCGACAATAAATTCCACAT
CATCGGCGCAGTGGGCATCGGCATTGCCGTGGTCATGATATTTGGCATGATCTTCAGTATGATCTTGTGC
TGTGCTATCCGCAGGAACCGCGAGATGGTCTAGGGATCCAATCACTAGTGAATTCGCGGCCGCACTCGAG
ATATCTAGACCCAGCTTTCTTGTACAAAGTGGTTGATATCCAGCACAGTGGCGGCCGCTCGAGTCTAGAG
GGCCCGCGGTTCGAAGGTAAGCCTATCCCTAACCCTCTCCTCGGTCTCGATTCTACGCGTACCGGTTAGT
AATGATCGACAATCAACCTCTGGATTACAAAATTTGTGAAAGATTGACTGGTATTCTTAACTATGTTGCT
CCTTTTACGCTATGTGGATACGCTGCTTTAATGCCTTTGTATCATGCTATTGCTTCCCGTATGGCTTTCA
TTTTCTCCTCCTTGTATAAATCCTGGTTGCTGTCTCTTTATGAGGAGTTGTGGCCCGTTGTCAGGCAACG
TGGCGTGGTGTGCACTGTGTTTGCTGACGCAACCCCCACTGGTTGGGGCATTGCCACCACCTGTCAGCTC
CTTTCCGGGACTTTCGCTTTCCCCCTCCCTATTGCCACGGCGGAACTCATCGCCGCCTGCCTTGCCCGCT
GCTGGACAGGGGCTCGGCTGTTGGGCACTGACAATTCCGTGGTGTTGTCGGGGAAGCTGACGTCCTTTCC
ATGGCTGCTCGCCTGTGTTGCCACCTGGATTCTGCGCGGGACGTCCTTCTGCTACGTCCCTTCGGCCCTC
AATCCAGCGGACCTTCCTTCCCGCGGCCTGCTGCCGGCTCTGCGGCCTCTTCCGCGTCTTCGCCTTCGCC
CTCAGACGAGTCGGATCTCCCTTTGGGCCGCCTCCCCGCCTGGCGATGGTACCGGTGTGGAAAGTCCCCA
GGCTCCCCAGCAGGCAGAAGTATGCAAAGCATGCATCTCAATTAGTCAGCAACCAGGTGTGGAAAGTCCC
CAGGCTCCCCAGCAGGCAGAAGTATGCAAAGCATGCATCTCAATTAGTCAGCAACCATAGTCCCGCCCCT
AACTCCGCCCATCCCGCCCCTAACTCCGCCCAGTTCCGCCCATTCTCCGCCCCATGGCTGACTAATTTTT
TTTATTTATGCAGAGGCCGAGGCCGCCTCTGCCTCTGAGCTATTCCAGAAGTAGTGAGGAGGCTTTTTTG
GAGGCCTAGGCTTTTGCAAAAAGCTCCCGGGAGCTTGTATATCCATTTTCGGATCTGATCAGCACGTGTT
GACAATTAATCATCGGCATAGTATATCGGCATAGTATAATACGACAAGGTGAGGAACTAAACCATGGCCA
AGCCTTTGTCTCAAGAAGAATCCACCCTCATTGAAAGAGCAACGGCTACAATCAACAGCATCCCCATCTC
TGAAGACTACAGCGTCGCCAGCGCAGCTCTCTCTAGCGACGGCCGCATCTTCACTGGTGTCAATGTATAT
CATTTTACTGGGGGACCTTGTGCAGAACTCGTGGTGCTGGGCACTGCTGCTGCTGCGGCAGCTGGCAACC
TGACTTGTATCGTCGCGATCGGAAATGAGAACAGGGGCATCTTGAGCCCCTGCGGACGGTGCCGACAGGT
GCTTCTCGATCTGCATCCTGGGATCAAAGCCATAGTGAAGGACAGTGATGGACAGCCGACGGCAGTTGGG
ATTCGTGAATTGCTGCCCTCTGGTTATGTGTGGGAGGGCTAAGCACAATTCGAGCTCGGTACCTTTAAGA
CCAATGACTTACAAGGCAGCTGTAGATCTTAGCCACTTTTTAAAAGAAAAGGGGGGACTGGAAGGGCTAA
TTCACTCCCAACGAAGACAAGATCTGCTTTTTGCTTGTACTGGGTCTCTCTGGTTAGACCAGATCTGAGC
CTGGGAGCTCTCTGGCTAACTAGGGAACCCACTGCTTAAGCCTCAATAAAGCTTGCCTTGAGTGCTTCAA
GTAGTGTGTGCCCGTCTGTTGTGTGACTCTGGTAACTAGAGATCCCTCAGACCCTTTTAGTCAGTGTGGA
AAATCTCTAGCAGTAGTAGTTCATGTCATCTTATTATTCAGTATTTATAACTTGCAAAGAAATGAATATC
AGAGAGTGAGAGGAACTTGTTTATTGCAGCTTATAATGGTTACAAATAAAGCAATAGCATCACAAATTTC
ACAAATAAAGCATTTTTTTCACTGCATTCTAGTTGTGGTTTGTCCAAACTCATCAATGTATCTTATCATG
TCTGGCTCTAGCTATCCCGCCCCTAACTCCGCCCATCCCGCCCCTAACTCCGCCCAGTTCCGCCCATTCT
CCGCCCCATGGCTGACTAATTTTTTTTATTTATGCAGAGGCCGAGGCCGCCTCGGCCTCTGAGCTATTCC
AGAAGTAGTGAGGAGGCTTTTTTGGAGGCCTAGGGACGTACCCAATTCGCCCTATAGTGAGTCGTATTAC
GCGCGCTCACTGGCCGTCGTTTTACAACGTCGTGACTGGGAAAACCCTGGCGTTACCCAACTTAATCGCC
TTGCAGCACATCCCCCTTTCGCCAGCTGGCGTAATAGCGAAGAGGCCCGCACCGATCGCCCTTCCCAACA
GTTGCGCAGCCTGAATGGCGAATGGG
[124 nt withheld, positions 4437-4560]
C
[91 nt withheld, positions 4562-4652]
A
[49 nt withheld, positions 4654-4702]
CCTTTGACGTTGGAGTCCACGTTCTTT
[37 nt withheld, positions 4730-4766]
ACCCTATCTCGGTCTATTCTTTTGATTTATAAGGGATTTTGCCGATTTCGGCCTATTGGTTAAAAAATGA
GCTGATTTAACAAAAATTTAACGCGAATTTTAACAAAATATTAACGCTTACAATTTAGGTGGCACTTTTC
GGGGAAATGTGCGCGGAACCCCTATTTGTTTATTTTTCTAAATACATTCAAATATGTATCCGCTCATGAG
ACAATAACCCTGATAAATGCTTCAATAATATTGAAAAAGGAAGAGTATGAGTATTCAACATTTCCGTGTC
GCCCTTATTCCCTTTTTTGCGGCATTTTGCCTTCCTGTTTTTGCTCACCCAGAAACGCTGGTGAAAGTAA
AAGATGCTGAAGATCAGTTGGGTGCACGAGTGGGTTACATCGAACTGGATCTCAACAGCGGTAAGATCCT
TGAGAGTTTTCGCCCCGAAGAACGTTTTCCAATGATGAGCACTTTTAAAGTTCTGCTATGTGGCGCGGTA
TTATCCCGTATTGACGCCGGGCAAGAGCAACTCGGTCGCCGCATACACTATTCTCAGAATGACTTGGTTG
AGTACTCACCAGTCACAGAAAAGCATCTTACGGATGGCATGACAGTAAGAGAATTATGCAGTGCTGCCAT
AACCATGAGTGATAACACTGCGGCCAACTTACTTCTGACAACGATCGGAGGACCGAAGGAGCTAACCGCT
TTTTTGCACAACATGGGGGATCATGTAACTCGCCTTGATCGTTGGGAACCGGAGCTGAATGAAGCCATAC
CAAACGACGAGCGTGACACCACGATGCCTGTAGCAATGGCAACAACGTTGCGCAAACTATTAACTGGCGA
ACTACTTACTCTAGCTTCCCGGCAACAATTAATAGACTGGATGGAGGCGGATAAAGTTGCAGGACCACTT
CTGCGCTCGGCCCTTCCGGCTGGCTGGTTTATTGCTGATAAATCTGGAGCCGGTGAGCGTGGGTCTCGCG
GTATCATTGCAGCACTGGGGCCAGATGGTAAGCCCTCCCGTATCGTAGTTATCTACACGACGGGGAGTCA
GGCAACTATGGATGAACGAAATAGACAGATCGCTGAGATAGGTGCCTCACTGATTAAGCATTGGTAACTG
TCAGACCAAGTTTACTCATATATACTTTAGATTGATTTAAAACTTCATTTTTAATTTAAAAGGATCTAGG
TGAAGATCCTTTTTGATAATCTCATGACCAAAATCCCTTAACGTGAGTTTTCGTTCCACTGAGCGTCAGA
CCCCGTAGAAAAGATCAAAGGATCTTCTTGAGATCCTTTTTTTCTGCGCGTAATCTGCTGCTTGCAAACA
AAAAAACCACCGCTACCAGCGGTGGTTTGTTTGCCGGATCAAGAGCTACCAACTCTTTTTCCGAAGGTAA
CTGGCTTCAGCAGAGCGCAGATACCAAATACTGTTCTTCTAGTGTAGCCGTAGTTAGGCCACCACTTCAA
GAACTCTGTAGCACCGCCTACATACCTCGCTCTGCTAATCCTGTTACCAGTGGCTGCTGCCAGTGGCGAT
AAGTCGTGTCTTACCGGGTTGGACTCAAGACGATAGTTACCGGATAAGGCGCAGCGGTCGGGCTGAACGG
GGGGTTCGTGCACACAGCCCAGCTTGGAGCGAACGACCTACACCGAACTGAGATACCTACAGCGTGAGCT
ATGAGAAAGCGCCACGCTTCCCGAAGGGAGAAAGGCGGACAGGTATCCGGTAAGCGGCAGGGTCGGAACA
GGAGAGCGCACGAGGGAGCTTCCAGGGGGAAACGCCTGGTATCTTTATAGTCCTGTCGGGTTTCGCCACC
TCTGACTTGAGCGTCGATTTTTGTGATGCTCGTCAGGGGGGCGGAGCCTATGGAAAAACGCCAGCAACGC
GGCCTTTTTACGGTTCCTGGCCTTTTGCTGGCCTTTTGCTCACATGTTCTTTCCTGCGTTATCCCCTGAT
TCTGTGGATAACCGTATTACCGCCTTTGAGTGAGCTGATACCGCTCGCCGCAGCCGAACGACCGAGCGCA
GCGAGTCAGTGAGCGAGGAAGCGGAAGAGCGCCCAATACGCAAACCGCCTCTCCCCGCGCGTTGGCCGAT
TCATTAATGCAGCTGGCACGACAGGTTTCCCGACTGGAAAGCGGGCAGTGAGCGCAACGCAATTAATGTG
AGTTAGCTCACTCATTAGGCACCCCAGGCTTTACACTTTATGCTTCCGGCTCGTATGTTGTGTGGAATTG
TGAGCGGATAACAATTTCACACAGGAAACAGCTATGACCATGATTACGCCAAGCGCGCAATTAACCCTCA
CTAAAGGGAACAAAAGCTGGAGCTGCAAGCTTAATGTAGTCTTATGCAATACTCTTGTAGTCTTGCAACA
TGGTAACGATGAGTTAGCAACATGCCTTACAAGGAGAGAAAAAGCACCGTGCATGCCGATTGGTGGAAGT
AAGGTGGTACGATCGTGCCTTATTAGGAAGGCAACAGACGGGTCTGACATGGATTGGACGAACCACTGAA
TTGCCGCATTGCAGAGATATTGTATTTAAGTGCCTAGCTCGATACATAAACGGGTCTCTCTGGTTAGACC
AGATCTGAGCCTGGGAGCTCTCTGGCTAACTAGGGAACCCACTGCTTAAGCCTCAATAAAGCTTGCCTTG
AGTGCTTCAAGTAGTGTGTGCCCGTCTGTTGTGTGACTCTGGTAACTAGAGATCCCTCAGACCCTTTTAG
TCAGTGTGGAAAATCTCTAGCAGTGGCGCCCGAACAGGGACTTGAAAGCGAAAGGGAAACCAGAGGAGCT
CTCTCGACGCAGGACTCGGCTTGCTGAAGCGCGCACGGCAAGAGGCGAGGGGCGGCGACTGGTGAGTACG
CCAAAAATTTTGACTAGCGGAGGCTAGAAGGAGAGAGATGGGTGCGAGAGCGTCAGTATTAAGCGGGGGA
GAATTAGATCGCGATGGGAAAAAATTCGGTTAAGGCCAGGGGGAAAGAAAAAATATAAATTAAAACATAT
AGTATGGGCAAGCAGGGAGCTAGAACGATTCGCAGTTAATCCTGGCCTGTTAGAAACATCAGAAGGCTGT
AGACAAATACTGGGACAGCTACAACCATCCCTTCAGACAGGATCAGAAGAACTTAGATCATTATATAATA
CAGTAGCAACCCTCTATTGTGTGCATCAAAGGATAGAGATAAAAGACACCAAGGAAGCTTTAGACAAGAT
AGAGGAAGAGCAAAACAAAAGTAAGACCACCGCACAGCAAGCGGCCGCTGATCTTCAGACCTGGAGGAGG
AGATATGAGGGACAATTGGAGAAGTGAATTATATAAATATAAAGTAGTAAAAATTGAACCATTAGGAGTA
GCACCCACCAAGGCAAAGAGAAGAGTGGTGCAGAGAGAAAAAAGAGCAGTGGGAATAGGAGCTTTGTTCC
TTGGGTTCTTGGGAGCAGCAGGAAGCACTATGGGCGCAGCGTCAATGACGCTGACGGTACAGGCCAGACA
ATTATTGTCTGGTATAGTGCAGCAGCAGAACAATTTGCTGAGGGCTATTGAGGCGCAACAGCATCTGTTG
CAACTCACAGTCTGGGGCATCAAGCAGCTCCAGGCAAGAATCCTGGCTGTGGAAAGATACCTAAAGGATC
AACAGCTCCTGGGGATTTGGGGTTGCTCTGGAAAACTCATTTGCACCACTGCTGTGCCTTGGAATGCTAG
TTGGAGTAATAAATCTCTGGAACAGATTTGGAATCACACGACCTGGATGGAGTGGGACAGAGAAATTAAC
AATTACACAAGCTTAATACACTCCTTAATTGAAGAATCGCAAAACCAGCAAGAAAAGAATGAACAAGAAT
TATTGGAATTAGATAAATGGGCAAGTTTGTGGAATTGGTTTAACATAACAAATTGGCTGTGGTATATAAA
ATTATTCATAATGATAGTAGGAGGCTTGGTAGGTTTAAGAATAGTTTTTGCTGTACTTTCTATAGTGAAT
AGAGTTAGGCAGGGATATTCACCATTATCGTTTCAGACCCACCTCCCAACCCCGAGGGGACCCGACAGGC
CCGAAGGAATAGAAGAAGAAGGTGGAGAGAGAGACAGAGACAGATCCATTCGATTAGTGAACGGATCTCG
ACGGTATCGGTTAACTTTTAAAAGAAAAGGGGGGATTGGGGGGTACAGTGCAGGGGAAAGAATAGTAGAC
ATAATAGCAACAGACATACAAACTAAAGAATTACAAAAACAAATTACAAAAATTCAAAATTTTATCGATA
AGCTTGGGAGTTCCGCTTACATAACTTACGGTAAATGGCCCGCCTGGCTGACCGCCCAACGACCCCCGCC
CATTGACGTCAATAATGACGTATGTTCCCATAGTAACGCCAATAGGGACTTTCCATTGACGTCAATGGGT
GGAGTATTTACGGTAAACTGCCCACTTGGCAGTACATCAAGTGTATCA
